>Addgene plasmid #174578 | pPGN-C | addgene full sequence | sequence record 344737 | Addgene NGS Result
TCCTGCATCTTTTAATCAAATCCCAAGATGTGTATAAACGCGCCGGTATGTACAGGAAGAGGTTTATACT
AAACTGTTACATTGCAAACGTGGTTTCGTGTGCCAAGTGTGAAAACCGATGTTTAATCAAGGCTCTGACG
CATTTCTACAACCACGACTCCAAGTGTGTGGGTGAAGTCATGCATCTTTTAATCAAATCCCAAGATGTGT
ATAAACCACCAAACTGCCAAAAAATGAAAACTGTCGACAAGCTCTGTCCGTTTGCTGGCAACTGCAAGGG
ACTCAATCCTATTTGTAATTATTGAATAATAAAACAATTATAAATGTCAAATTTGTTTTTTATTAACGAT
ACAAACCAAACGCAACAAGAACATTTGTAGTATTATCTATAATTGAAAACGCGTAGTTATAATCGCTGAG
GTAATATTTAAAATCATTTTCAAATGATTCACAGTTAATTTGCGACAATATAATTTTATTTTCACATAAA
CTAGACGCCTTGTCGTCCTCTTCTTCGTATTCCTTCTCTTTTTCATTTTTCTCTTCATAAAAATTAACAT
AGTTATTATCGTATCCATATATGTATCTATCGTATAGAGTAAATTTTTTGTTGTCATAAATATATATGTC
TTTTTTAATGGGGTGTATAGTACCGCTGCGCATAGTTTTTCTGTAATTTACAACAGTGCTATTTTCTGGT
AGTTCTTCGGAGTGTGTTGCTTTAATTATTAAATTTATATAATCAATGAATTTGGGATCGTCGGTTTTGT
ACAATATGTTGCCGGCATAGTACGCAGCTTCTTCTAGTTCAATTACACCATTTTTTAGCAGCACCGGATT
AACATAACTTTCCAAAATGTTGTACGAACCGTTAAACAAAAACAGTTCACCTCCCTTTTCTATACTATTG
TCTGCGAGCAGTTGTTTGTTGTTAAAAATAACAGCCATTGTAATGAGACGCACAAACTAATATCACAAAC
TGGAAATGTCTATCAATATATAGTTGCTGATGGCCGGCCGTAATGAGACGCACAAACTAATATCACAAAC
TGGAAATGTCTATCAATATATAGTTGCTCTAGTTATTAATAGTAATCAATTACGGGGTCATTAGTTCATA
GCCCATATATGGAGTTCCGCGTTACATAACTTACGGTAAATGGCCCGCCTGGCTGACCGCCCAACGACCC
CCGCCCATTGACGTCAATAATGACGTATGTTCCCATAGTAACGCCAATAGGGACTTTCCATTGACGTCAA
TGGGTGGAGTATTTACGGTAAACTGCCCACTTGGCAGTACATCAAGTGTATCATATGCCAAGTACGCCCC
CTATTGACGTCAATGACGGTAAATGGCCCGCCTGGCATTATGCCCAGTACATGACCTTATGGGACTTTCC
TACTTGGCAGTACATCTACGTATTAGTCATCGCTATTACCATGCATGGTCGAGGTGAGCCCCACGTTCTG
CTTCACTCTCCCCATCTCCCCCCCCTCCCCACCCCCAATTTTGTATTTATTTATTTTTTAATTATTTTGT
GCAGCGATGGGGGCGGGGGGGGGGGGGGGGCGCGCGCCAGGSGGGGSGGGGSGGGGSGRGGGGSGGGGSG
GGGCGAGGCGGAGAGGTGCGGCGGCAGCCAATCAGAGCGGCGCGCTCCGAAAGTTTCCTTTTATGGCGAG
GCGGCGGCGGCGGCGGCCCTATAAAAAGCGAAGCGCGCGGCGGGCGGGAGTCGCTGCGCGCTGCCTTCGC
CCCGTGCCCCGCTCCGCCGCCGCCTCGCGCCGCCCGCCCCGGCTCTGACTGACCGCGTTACTCCCACAGG
TGAGCGGGCGGGACGGCCCTTCTCCTTCGGGCTGTAATTAGCGCTTGGTTTAATGACGGCTTGTTTCTTT
TCTGTGGCTGCGTGAAAGCCTTGAGGGGCTCCGGGAGGGCCCTTTGTGCGGGGGGAGCGGCTCGGGGCTG
TCCGCGGGGGGACGGCTGCCTTCGGGGGGGACGGGGCAGGGCGGGGTTCGGCTTCTGGCGTGTGACCGGC
GGCTCTAGAGCCTCTGCTAACCATGTTCATGCCTTCTTCTTTTTCCTACAGCTCCTGGGCAACGTGCTGG
TTATTGTGCTGTCTCATCATTTTGGCAAAGAATTGGATCGGACCGAAATTAATACGACTCACTATAGGGG
AATTGTGAGCGGATAACAATTCCCCGGAGTTAATCCGGGACCTTTAATTCAACCCAACACAATATATTAT
AGTTAAATAAGAATTATTATCAAATCATTTGTATATTAATTAAAATACTATACTGTAAATTACATTTTAT
TTACAATCAAAGGAGATATACCATTGAGACCGATATCAATACGCAAACCGCCTCTCCCCGCGCGTTGGCC
GATTCATTAATGCAGCTGGCACGACAGGTTTCCCGACTGGAAAGCGGGCAGTGAGCGCAACGCAATTAAT
GTGAGTTAGCTCACTCATTAGGCACCCCAGGCTTTACACTTTATGCTTCCGGCTCGTATGTTGTGTGGAA
TTGTGAGCGGATAACAATTTCACACATACTAGAGAAAGAGGAGAAATACTAGATGGCTTCCTCCGAGGAC
GTTATCAAAGAGTTCATGCGTTTCAAAGTTCGTATGGAAGGTTCCGTTAACGGTCACGAGTTCGAAATCG
AAGGTGAAGGTGAAGGTCGTCCGTACGAAGGTACCCAGACCGCTAAACTGAAAGTTACCAAAGGTGGTCC
GCTGCCGTTCGCTTGGGACATCCTGTCCCCGCAGTTCCAGTACGGTTCCAAAGCTTACGTTAAACACCCG
GCTGACATCCCGGACTACCTGAAACTGTCCTTCCCGGAAGGTTTCAAATGGGAACGTGTTATGAACTTCG
AGGACGGTGGTGTTGTTACCGTTACCCAGGACTCCTCCCTGCAAGACGGTGAGTTCATCTACAAAGTTAA
ACTGCGTGGTACCAACTTCCCGTCCGACGGTCCGGTTATGCAGAAAAAAACCATGGGTTGGGAAGCTTCC
ACCGAACGTATGTACCCGGAGGACGGTGCTCTGAAAGGTGAAATCAAAATGCGTCTGAAACTGAAAGACG
GTGGTCACTACGACGCTGAAGTTAAAACCACCTACATGGCTAAAAAACCGGTTCAGCTGCCGGGTGCTTA
CAAAACCGACATCAAACTGGACATCACCTCCCACAACGAGGACTACACCATCGTTGAACAGTACGAACGT
GCTGAAGGTCGTCACTCCACCGGTGCTTAATAACGCTGATAGTGCTAGTGTAGATCGCTACTAGAGCCAG
GCATCAAATAAAACGAAAGGCTCAGTCGAAAGACTGGGCCTTTCGTTTTATCTGTTGTTTGTCGGTGAAC
GCTCTCTACTAGAGTCACACTGGCTCACCTTCGGGTGGGCCTTTCTGCGTTTATAGGTCTCAGCTTTCTA
GGGATCCACCAGTTTGTGATTAACCTCAGGTGCAGGCTGCCTATCAGAAGGTGGTGGCTGGTGTGGCCAA
TGCCCTGGCTCACAAATACCACTGAGATCGATCTTTTTCCCTCTGCCAAAAATTATGGGGACATCATGAA
GCCCCTTGAGCATCTGACTTCTGGCTAATAAAGGAAATTTATTTTCATTGCAATAGTGTGTTGGAATTTT
TTGTGTCTCTCACTCGGAAGGACATATGGGAGGGCAAATCATTTAAAACATCAGAATGAGTATTTGGTTT
AGAGTTTGGCAACATATGCCCATATGTAACTAGCATAACCCCTTGGGGCCTCTAAACGGGTCTTGAGGGG
TTTTTTGCTGAAAGCATGCGGAGGAAATTCTCCTTGAAGTTTCCCTGGTGTTCAAAGTAAAGGAGTTTGC
ACCAGACGCACCTCTGTTCACTGGTCCGGCGTATTAAAACACGATACATTGTTATTAGTACATTTATTAA
GCGCTAGATTCTGTGCGTTGTTGATTTACAGACAATTGTTGTACGTATTTTAATAATTCATTAAATTTAT
AATCTTTAGGGTGGTATGTTAGAGCGAAAATCAAATGATTTTCAGCGTCTTTATATCTGAATTTAAATAT
TAAATCCTCAATAGATTTGTAAAATAGGTTTCGATTAGTTTCAAACAAGGGTTGTTTTTCCGAACCGATG
GCTGGACTATCTAATGGATTTTCGCTCAACGCCACAAAACTTGCCAAATCTTGTAGCAGCAATCTAGCTT
TGTCGATATTCGTTTGTGTTTTGTTTTGTAATAAAGGTTCGACGTCGTTCAAAATATTATGCGCTTTTGT
ATTTCTTTCATCACTGTCGTTAGTGTACAATTGACTCGACGTAAACACGTTAAATAGAGCTTGGACATAT
TTAACATCGGGCGTGTTAGCTTTATTAGGCCGATTATCGTCGTCGTCCCAACCCTCGTCGTTAGAAGTTG
CTTCCGAAGATGATTTTGCCATAGCCACACGACGCCTATTAATTGTGTCGGCTAACACGTCCGCGATCAA
ATTTGTAGTTGAGCTTTTTGGAATTGCGATCGCATAACTTCGTATAGCATACATTATACGAAGTTATAAG
CTCGGAACGCTGCGCTCGGTCGTTCGGCTGCGGCGAGCGGTATCAGCTCACTCAAAGGCGGTAATACGGT
TATCCACAGAATCAGGGGATAACGCAGGAAAGAACATGTGAGCAAAAGGCCAGCAAAAGGCCAGGAACCG
TAAAAAGGCCGCGTTGCTGGCGTTTTTCCATAGGCTCCGCCCCCTGACGAGCATCACAAAAATCGACGCT
CAAGTCAGAGGTGGCGAAACCCGACAGGACTATAAAGATACCAGGCGTTTCCCCCTGGAAGCTCCCTCGT
GCGCTCTCCTGTTCCGACCCTGCCGCTTACCGGATACCTGTCCGCCTTTCTCCCTTCGGGAAGCGTGGCG
CTTTCTCATAGCTCACGCTGTAGGTATCTCAGTTCGGTGTAGGTCGTTCGCTCCAAGCTGGGCTGTGTGC
ACGAACCCCCCGTTCAGCCCGACCGCTGCGCCTTATCCGGTAACTATCGTCTTGAGTCCAACCCGGTAAG
ACACGACTTATCGCCACTGGCAGCAGCCACTGGTAACAGGATTAGCAGAGCGAGGTATGTAGGCGGTGCT
ACAGAGTTCTTGAAGTGGTGGCCTAACTACGGCTACACTAGAAGAACAGTATTTGGTATCTGCGCTCTGC
TGAAGCCAGTTACCTTCGGAAAAAGAGTTGGTAGCTCTTGATCCGGCAAACAAACCACCGCTGGTAGCGG
TGGTTTTTTTGTTTGCAAGCAGCAGATTACGCGCAGAAAAAAAGGATCTCAAGAAGATCCTTTGTTACCA
ATGCTTAATCAGTGAGGCACCTATCTCAGCGATCTGTCTATTTCGTTCATCCATAGTTGCCTGACTCCCC
GTCGTGTAGATAACTACGATACGGGAGGGCTTACCATCTGGCCCCAGTGCTGCAATGATACCGCGAGATC
CACGCTCACCGGCTCCAGATTTATCAGCAATAAACCAGCCAGCCGGAAGGGCCGAGCGCAGAAGTGGTCC
TGCAACTTTATCCGCCTCCATCCAGTCTATTAATTGTTGCCGGGAAGCTAGAGTAAGTAGTTCGCCAGTT
AATAGTTTGCGCAACGTTGTTGCCATTGCTACAGGCATCGTGGTGTCACGCTCGTCGTTTGGTATGGCTT
CATTCAGCTCCGGTTCCCAACGATCAAGGCGAGTTACATGATCCCCCATGTTGTGCAAAAAAGCGGTTAG
CTCCTTCGGTCCTCCGATCGTTGTCAGAAGTAAGTTGGCCGCAGTGTTATCACTCATGGTTATGGCAGCA
CTGCATAATTCTCTTACTGTCATGCCATCCGTAAGATGCTTTTCTGTGACTGGTGAGTACTCAACCAAGT
CATTCTGAGAATAGTGTATGCGGCGACCGAGTTGCTCTTGCCCGGCGTCAATACGGGATAATACCGCGCC
ACATAGCAGAACTTTAAAAGTGCTCATCATTGGAAAACGTTCTTCGGGGCGAAAACTCTCAAGGATCTTA
CCGCTGTTGAGATCCAGTTCGATGTAACCCACTCGTGCACCCAACTGATCTTCAGCATCTTTTACTTTCA
CCAGCGTTTCTGGGTGAGCAAAAACAGGAAGGCAAAATGCCGCAAAAAAGGGAATAAGGGCGACACGGAA
ATGTTGAATACTCATACTCTTCCTTTTTCAATATTATTGAAGCATTTATCAGGGTTATTGTCTCATGTCC
GCGCGTT
Features (pLannotate 1.2.2; 26 found; start..end, strand, type, name):
      4..39      +  CDS            lef2 (fragment): baculovirus late expression factor 2
    181..1008    +  misc_recomb    baculovirus recombination region (lef2/ORF603): contains ORF603 and part of lef2
   1020..1078    +  misc_recomb    baculovirus recombination region (ORF603) (fragment): contains ORF603 and part of lef2
   1140..1443    +  enhancer       CMV enhancer: human cytomegalovirus immediate early enhancer
   1449..1726    +  promoter       chicken β-actin promoter: No description available
   1727..1862    +  intron         hybrid intron (fragment): hybrid between chicken β-actin (CBA) and minute virus of mice (MMV) introns (Gray et al., 2011)
   1951..2081    +  intron         chimeric intron (fragment): chimera between introns from chicken β-actin and rabbit β-globin
   2150..2168    +  promoter       T7 promoter: promoter for bacteriophage T7 RNA polymerase
   2169..2193    +  protein_bind   lac operator: The lac repressor binds to the lac operator to inhibit transcription in E. coli. This inhibition can be relieved by adding lactose or isopropyl-β-D-thiogalactopyranoside (IPTG). lac repressor encoded by lacI
   2209..2318    +  promoter       p10 promoter: baculovirus promoter for expression in insect cells
   2347..2434    +  CDS            lacI (fragment): lac repressor; lacI; The lac repressor binds to the lac operator to inhibit transcription in E. coli. This inhibition can be relieved by adding lactose or isopropyl-β-D-thiogalactopyranoside (IPTG).
   2447..2468    +  protein_bind   CAP binding site: CAP binding activates transcription in the presence of cAMP. E. coli catabolite activator protein
   2483..2513    +  promoter       lac promoter: promoter for the E. coli lac operon
   2521..2537    +  protein_bind   lac operator: The lac repressor binds to the lac operator to inhibit transcription in E. coli. This inhibition can be relieved by adding lactose or isopropyl-β-D-thiogalactopyranoside (IPTG). lac repressor encoded by lacI
   2573..3247    +  CDS            mRFP1: mRFP1 is a basic (constitutively fluorescent) red fluorescent protein published in 2002, derived from Discosoma sp.. It is reported to be a somewhat slowly-maturing monomer with low acid sensitivity.
   3295..3366    +  terminator     rrnB T1 terminator: transcription terminator T1 from the E. coli rrnB gene
   3382..3409    +  terminator     T7Te terminator: phage T7 early transcription terminator
   3454..3522    +  CDS            HBB (fragment): HBB_PONPY - Experimental evidence at transcript level: Swiss-Prot protein existence level 2. Involved in oxygen transport from the lung to the various peripheral tissues. From Pongo pygmaeus (Bornean orangutan).
   3597..3652    +  polyA_signal   β-globin poly(A) signal: rabbit β-globin polyadenylation signal (Gil and Proudfoot, 1987)
   3740..3787    +  terminator     T7 terminator: transcription terminator for bacteriophage T7 RNA polymerase
   3801..3884    +  CDS            PH (fragment): PYHD_NPVAC - Also known as P29, POLH. Experimental evidence at protein level: Swiss-Prot protein existence level 1. Major component of the virus occlusion bodies which are large proteinaceous structures termed polyhedra. These structures serve as the protective package for the virus particles outside the infected host and allow natural transmission of virus between insect hosts, assisting persistence in the environment. Forms the paracrystalline lattice of polyhedra and interacts with enveloped virions as well as other accessory molecules and structures to form a mature viral occlusion body. F
   3888..4260    +  3'UTR          polyhedrin 3' UTR: 3' UTR from the Autographa californica nucleopolyhedrovirus polyhedrin gene (Suzuki et al., 2006)
   4514..4547    +  protein_bind   loxP: Cre-mediated recombination occurs in the 8-bp core sequence (GCATACAT). Cre recombinase
   4715..5302    -  rep_origin     ori: high-copy-number ColE1/pMB1/pBR322/pUC origin of replication
   5315..6175    -  CDS            AmpR: β-lactamase; bla; confers resistance to ampicillin, carbenicillin, and related antibiotics
   6176..6227    -  promoter       AmpR promoter (fragment): bla
