[The description below was written by a language model from this plasmid's Addgene catalogue record and pLannotate feature annotations shown in this document.]
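Description:
pPGN-C is an empty acceptor vector from the pOPIN-GG series, built on the pOPIN-F backbone and catalogued as a bacterial expression plasmid designed to be compatible with N-terminal tagging of the protein of interest. It replicates in E. coli from a high-copy ColE1/pUC-type origin and is selected through the β-lactamase gene (AmpR), which confers resistance to ampicillin and carbenicillin. No insert is recorded.

The feature table shows the multi-host promoter architecture typical of the pOPIN family. A CMV enhancer, chicken β-actin promoter and intron fragments provide for mammalian expression. These are followed by a T7 promoter with a lac operator for IPTG-regulated expression in T7 polymerase-expressing E. coli, and then by the baculovirus p10 promoter for insect cells. Downstream of the cloning position lie a rabbit β-globin poly(A) signal, a T7 terminator and the polyhedrin 3' UTR. Flanking baculovirus sequences (lef2/ORF603 on one side, polyhedrin-region sequence on the other) would allow recombination into a baculovirus genome, and a loxP site is also present.

Occupying the cloning position is an mRFP1 cassette with its own lac promoter, CAP binding site and operator, terminated by the rrnB T1 and T7Te terminators. This most likely serves as a visual dropout marker: replacing it with assembled modules would give non-red colonies, while uncut vector stays red. The "GG" in the series name suggests Golden Gate assembly, but the record does not annotate the type IIS restriction sites or state the overhangs. No tag is annotated in the vector itself, so any N-terminal tag is presumably supplied as a separate module during assembly.
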