Addgene plasmid #174578: pPGN-C
Purpose: (Empty Backbone) pOPIN-GG expression vector compatible with N-terminal tagging, carbenicillin resistant
Depositing lab: Mark Banfield. Depositing organization: John Innes Centre.
Backbone
  Vector backbone: pOPIN-F
  Vector type: Bacterial Expression
Growth in bacteria
  Bacterial resistance: Ampicillin, 100 μg/mL
  Growth temperature: 37°C
  Growth strain: DH5alpha
  Copy number: High Copy
Gene/Insert
  Gene/Insert name: None
Terms and licenses: Academic/Nonprofit Terms; Industry Terms: Not Available to Industry
How to cite: pPGN-C was a gift from Mark Banfield (Addgene plasmid # 174578 ; http://n2t.net/addgene:174578 ; RRID:Addgene_174578)
